>Addgene plasmid #194420 | LT1_81_TU3of4-6_HOhomology | addgene full sequence | sequence record 383009 | Addgene NGS Result
CTGAATTCGCATCTAGAATAAATCGCAGCCAAGTGAGTGAATAGATGACGCACCACGGTCAGACACGGCC
ACATCGTATCTCACAGGAGCAAGCGCGATAGGAGCACTCACACATAGTACGGTGATCCGCTGACTCCTTT
GCCCAAATAAGACGTGAGCCCGTCTCAGATGCACACACTGGCTTAAGATGACAACGTGAGACCGAAAGTG
AAACGTGATTTCATGCGTCATTTTGAACATTTTGTAAATCTTATTTAATAATGTGTGCGGCAATTCACAT
TTAATTTATGAATGTTTTCTTAACATCGCGGCAACTCAAGAAACGGCAGGTTCGGATCTTAGCTACTAGA
GAAAGAGGAGAAATACTAGATGCGTAAAGGCGAAGAGCTGTTCACTGGTGTCGTCCCTATTCTGGTGGAA
CTGGATGGTGATGTCAACGGTCATAAGTTTTCCGTGCGTGGCGAGGGTGAAGGTGACGCAACTAATGGTA
AACTGACGCTGAAGTTCATCTGTACTACTGGTAAACTGCCGGTTCCTTGGCCGACTCTGGTAACGACGCT
GACTTATGGTGTTCAGTGCTTTGCTCGTTATCCGGACCATATGAAGCAGCATGACTTCTTCAAGTCCGCC
ATGCCGGAAGGCTATGTGCAGGAACGCACGATTTCCTTTAAGGATGACGGCACGTACAAAACGCGTGCGG
AAGTGAAATTTGAAGGCGATACCCTGGTAAACCGCATTGAGCTGAAAGGCATTGACTTTAAAGAGGACGG
CAATATCCTGGGCCATAAGCTGGAATACAATTTTAACAGCCACAATGTTTACATCACCGCCGATAAACAA
AAAAATGGCATTAAAGCGAATTTTAAAATTCGCCACAACGTGGAGGATGGCAGCGTGCAGCTGGCTGATC
ACTACCAGCAAAACACTCCAATCGGTGATGGTCCTGTTCTGCTGCCAGACAATCACTATCTGAGCACGCA
AAGCGTTCTGTCTAAAGATCCGAACGAGAAACGCGATCATATGGTTCTGCTGGAGTTCGTAACCGCAGCG
GGCATCACGCATGGTATGGATGAACTGTACAAATGACCAGGCATCAAATAAAACGAAAGGCTCAGTCGAA
AGACTGGGCCTTTCGTTTTATCTGTTGTTTGTCGGTGAACGCTCTCTACTAGAGTCACACTGGCTCACCT
TCGGGTGGGCCTTTCTGCGTTTATAGGTCTCAGCTGGTTCTGAGACGGCAGACCTAGACCACATGAGGCT
GATGTAGGACAGCCACCAGTGGCAGCTAATCAACACCGCAAGATGCCGATGCACGCTCATATCATCGTCG
TCAGCCTGGTAGCCATTCGACATACGGATCAGGGAACTCGAACCCAGTACACTAGTGCACTGCAGTACAT
AACCCCTAGGTCTTCCTGAGAGTTATCGTGTTGCATCTGCGGCTTTAAATTGATGTATCTCATCGCAGGC
ACGGGCAGTACAGTGCCCTGAGCGTAGGGAAAAATGAAAAAAAGGATGTAACTTTTAACATAATTCCAGC
ACGCAGCGATTGGGTATAATGAAGATTGTTAAGTTCAACAACATGTGAAATTCTTAGCTCCGCAACTTGC
TTGAATTATGAGCTCTAAGATTCAAGAAGTAAATAGGTCATATAATGGAATGATAGTAGTACTTGATAAA
GGAACCATGTGATCTTACGTTGATATGAAAATAATTCTCTCACAGAAGTCAGTTTGTATGACTAACATAG
AGAGTAATTGCTTTTCGGATAAAATCGCACCTAACAAAGATTACCTTTTGTAAAGCCTCCAGAACAGCTA
TGAATGTTCGTTATTCTACGCACTTTCTTTCATACATCTTGATCCGCCTTTTTTGATGTAGGTTTTAACG
CGGCAAAACATATTAATTTTTCTGATTTGGAAAAATAAAGAGTTAGTTCTGCCCCGAGCGGCCGCGATTA
TCAAAAAGGATCTTCACCTAGATCCTTTTAAATTAAAAATGAAGTTTTAAATCAATCTAAAGTATATATG
AGTAAACTTGGTCTGACAGTTACCAATGCTTAATCAGTGAGGCACCTATCTCAGCGATCTGTCTATTTCG
TTCATCCATAGTTGCCTGACTCCCCGTCGTGTAGATAACTACGATACGGGAGGGCTTACCATCTGGCCCC
AGTGCTGCAATGATACCGCGGGACCCACGCTCACCGGCTCCAGATTTATCAGCAATAAACCAGCCAGCCG
GAAGGGCCGAGCGCAGAAGTGGTCCTGCAACTTTATCCGCCTCCATCCAGTCTATTAATTGTTGCCGGGA
AGCTAGAGTAAGTAGTTCGCCAGTTAATAGTTTGCGCAACGTTGTTGCCATTGCTACAGGCATCGTGGTG
TCACGCTCGTCGTTTGGTATGGCTTCATTCAGCTCCGGTTCCCAACGATCAAGGCGAGTTACATGATCCC
CCATGTTGTGCAAAAAAGCGGTTAGCTCCTTCGGTCCTCCGATCGTTGTCAGAAGTAAGTTGGCCGCAGT
GTTATCACTCATGGTTATGGCAGCACTGCATAATTCTCTTACTGTCATGCCATCCGTAAGATGCTTTTCT
GTGACTGGTGAGTACTCAACCAAGTCATTCTGAGAATAGTGTATGCGGCGACCGAGTTGCTCTTGCCCGG
CGTCAATACGGGATAATACCGCGCCACATAGCAGAACTTTAAAAGTGCTCATCATTGGAAAACGTTCTTC
GGGGCGAAAACTCTCAAGGATCTTACCGCTGTTGAGATCCAGTTCGATGTAACCCACTCGTGCACCCAAC
TGATCTTCAGCATCTTTTACTTTCACCAGCGTTTCTGGGTGAGCAAAAACAGGAAGGCAAAATGCCGCAA
AAAAGGGAATAAGGGCGACACGGAAATGTTGAATACTCATACTCTTCCTTTTTCAATATTATTGAAGCAT
TTATCAGGGTTATTGTCTCATGAGCGGATACATATTTGAATGTATTTAGAAAAATAAACAAATAGGGGTT
CCGCGCACATTTCCCCGAAAAGTGCCACCTGTCATGACCAAAATCCCTTAACGTGAGTTTTCGTTCCACT
GAGCGTCAGACCCCGTAGAAAAGATCAAAGGATCTTCTTGAGATCCTTTTTTTCTGCGCGTAATCTGCTG
CTTGCAAACAAAAAAACCACCGCTACCAGCGGTGGTTTGTTTGCCGGATCAAGAGCTACCAACTCTTTTT
CCGAAGGTAACTGGCTTCAGCAGAGCGCAGATACCAAATACTGTTCTTCTAGTGTAGCCGTAGTTAGGCC
ACCACTTCAAGAACTCTGTAGCACCGCCTACATACCTCGCTCTGCTAATCCTGTTACCAGTGGCTGCTGC
CAGTGGCGATAAGTCGTGTCTTACCGGGTTGGACTCAAGACGATAGTTACCGGATAAGGCGCAGCGGTCG
GGCTGAACGGGGGGTTCGTGCACACAGCCCAGCTTGGAGCGAACGACCTACACCGAACTGAGATACCTAC
AGCGTGAGCTATGAGAAAGCGCCACGCTTCCCGAAGGGAGAAAGGCGGACAGGTATCCGGTAAGCGGCAG
GGTCGGAACAGGAGAGCGCACGAGGGAGCTTCCAGGGGGAAACGCCTGGTATCTTTATAGTCCTGTCGGG
TTTCGCCACCTCTGACTTGAGCGTCGATTTTTGTGATGCTCGTCAGGGGGGCGGAGCCTATGGAAAAACG
CCAGCAACGCGGCCTTTTTACGGTTCCTGGCCTTTTGCTGGCCTTTTGCTCACATGTTCTTTCCTGCGTT
ATCCCCTGATTCTGTGGATAACCGTGCGGCCGCCAATTCTAATTGTATCGAGATCACTTTTCGTGATCCG
CTAATCAGCGACGGTCACATTAGGTTTGCCAAGTCAGGGTATGAACCATACGATCAGTTTTCGTGAACCT
GGTACGTATATTGTGGCGTTTGTGTATATTTTCATTCTTTGACAACAATCAATACCAACCTCAAATAGGA
AAAGTAATAAGTTTGGCGTTACACCCCAAAAGACGCCAAACGGATCGAACTTACTCAATAGCAATTAGCG
AGACAAAACCTACGTTAAGACCTGTAACCGATTTATCAAAGCACTCTGCGGTTCTTTCTTGGGAATATTA
CCTGGACATTTTGTGCCCTCAAGAAACGAGGCTCTACGAGCCTGTTGGAGCCCCTCAGACATTAGCCGCC
ACGAATCAAACTTTTTACGCGATTCGGCCCAAATCAGTTTCTCACAGATCATTCGTAGAGTGAAAAAGCA
CATCGATTATTTGATACCCCTTTGGGTTAATTACTGTTGAGGTCTTTGCCGTAAGTTCCATCGCTGTCC
Features (pLannotate 1.2.2; 6 found; start..end, strand, type, name):
    370..1083    +  CDS            superfolder GFP: GFP variant that folds robustly even when fused to poorly folded proteins (Pédelacq et al., 2006)
   1095..1166    +  terminator     rrnB T1 terminator: transcription terminator T1 from the E. coli rrnB gene
   1182..1209    +  terminator     T7Te terminator: phage T7 early transcription terminator
   2050..2910    -  CDS            AmpR: β-lactamase; bla; confers resistance to ampicillin, carbenicillin, and related antibiotics
   2911..3015    -  promoter       AmpR promoter: bla
   3118..3706    +  rep_origin     ori: high-copy-number ColE1/pMB1/pBR322/pUC origin of replication
