[The description below was written by a language model from this plasmid's Addgene catalogue record and pLannotate feature annotations shown in this document.]
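Description:
LT1_81_TU3of4-6_HOhomology is an empty acceptor backbone built on the MoClo Yeast Toolkit (YTK) framework and forms part of a kit for engineering Saccharomyces cerevisiae and installing biosensors. It is designed to receive the third transcriptional unit (TU3) in assemblies that will ultimately combine four to six transcriptional units, and the catalogue entry states that it carries HO homology arms, which would direct integration of the final multigene construct at the yeast HO locus. The plasmid is about 4.3 kb and is propagated in E. coli as a high-copy vector through a ColE1/pUC-type origin, with selection on ampicillin provided by the β-lactamase gene under its native bla promoter. No yeast origin of replication or yeast selectable marker is annotated, which fits a cloning intermediate maintained only in bacteria.

The placeholder in the cloning position is a GFP dropout cassette, derived from another toolkit plasmid, consisting of a superfolder GFP coding sequence followed by the rrnB T1 and T7Te bacterial terminators. In hierarchical Golden Gate cloning such a cassette serves as a visual screen: colonies retaining the uncut backbone fluoresce green, whereas correct assemblies replace the cassette with the chosen promoter, coding sequence and terminator parts and give non-fluorescent colonies. The automated feature table does not annotate the promoter driving GFP, the type IIS restriction sites, the assembly connectors that define the TU3 position, or the HO homology arms themselves, so their exact locations and lengths are not given in the record. No insert is present as deposited.
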