Addgene plasmid #194420: LT1_81_TU3of4-6_HOhomology
Purpose: (Empty Backbone) TU3 backbone (for TU #3 for plasmid with 4-6 TUs) with HO homology arms for Saccharomyces cerevisiae
Depositing lab: Lisbeth Olsson. Depositing organization: Chalmers University of Technology. Publication: ScEnSor Kit for Saccharomyces cerevisiae Engineering and Biosensor-Driven Investigation of the Intracellular Environment. Torello Pianale L, Olsson L. ACS Synth Biol. 2023 Aug 8. doi: 10.1021/acssynbio.3c00124. PubMed 37552581.
Backbone
  Vector backbone: MoClo YTK
  Vector type: Bacterial Expression, Synthetic Biology
Growth in bacteria
  Bacterial resistance: Ampicillin, 100 μg/mL
  Growth temperature: 37°C
  Growth strain: DH5alpha
  Copy number: High Copy
Gene/Insert
  Gene/Insert name: None
  Mutation: NA
Resource information
  A portion of this plasmid was derived from a plasmid made by: GFP dropout cassette from Addgene plasmid #65154
Terms and licenses: Academic/Nonprofit Terms; Industry Terms: Not Available to Industry
How to cite: LT1_81_TU3of4-6_HOhomology was a gift from Lisbeth Olsson (Addgene plasmid # 194420 ; http://n2t.net/addgene:194420 ; RRID:Addgene_194420)
